Addgene plasmid #173355: RVD-pG10
Purpose: One-step assembly of custom RVD arrays to construct DdCBE, TALE, etc.
Depositing lab: Bin Shen. Depositing organization: Nanjing Medical University. Publication: Precision modeling of mitochondrial diseases in zebrafish via DdCBE-mediated mtDNA base editing. Guo J, Zhang X, Chen X, Sun H, Dai Y, Wang J, Qian X, Tan L, Lou X, Shen B. Cell Discov. 2021 Sep 3;7(1):78. doi: 10.1038/s41421-021-00307-9. PubMed 34480028.
Backbone
  Vector backbone: TetR T vector
  Vector type: Unspecified
Growth in bacteria
  Bacterial resistance: Tetracycline, 10 μg/mL
  Growth temperature: 37°C
  Growth strain: DH5alpha
  Copy number: High Copy
Gene/Insert
  Gene/Insert name: NN monomer RVD at Position10
  Species: Synthetic
  Mutation: no
  Cloning method: Restriction Enzyme; 5′ cloning site Unknown (unknown if destroyed)
Terms and licenses: Academic/Nonprofit Terms; Industry Terms: Not Available to Industry
Depositor comments: RVD is inserted into TA site of TetR T vector
How to cite: RVD-pG10 was a gift from Bin Shen (Addgene plasmid # 173355 ; http://n2t.net/addgene:173355 ; RRID:Addgene_173355)
