[The description below was written by a language model from this plasmid's Addgene catalogue record and pLannotate feature annotations shown in this document.]
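Description:
RVD-pG10 is a small (about 2.5 kb) bacterial module plasmid that stores a single TALE repeat for building custom DNA-binding arrays. The insert is a synthetic monomer carrying the NN repeat-variable diresidue (RVD), the RVD conventionally used to recognise guanine, and it is formatted for position 10 of an array. According to the depositor, the monomer was placed into the TA cloning site of a tetracycline-resistant T vector. The plasmid belongs to a library of position-specific RVD modules meant for one-step assembly of complete repeat arrays. These arrays are then used to construct TALE-based proteins such as DdCBEs, the TALE-guided cytosine base editors used for mitochondrial DNA editing. The record does not state the flanking restriction sites or overhangs that define the position, and the assembly chemistry is likewise not described.

The feature table annotates only backbone elements. A high-copy ColE1/pUC-type origin supports propagation in E. coli, and selection relies on a tetracycline efflux gene (TcR) driven by its native tet promoter, consistent with the catalogue listing of tetracycline resistance. A T7 promoter lies next to a short, non-functional fragment annotated as KanR, and a small RSF origin fragment spans the sequence numbering origin. These short fragment annotations may be vector remnants or spurious matches rather than working parts. The RVD monomer itself was not annotated by the automated tool. It presumably sits in one of the unannotated stretches, but its exact location cannot be determined from the record. No eukaryotic expression elements are present, which fits the plasmid's role as a cloning intermediate and not an expression vector.
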