Features (pLannotate 1.2.2; 6 found; start..end, strand, type, name):
     99..687     -  rep_origin     ori: high-copy-number ColE1/pMB1/pBR322/pUC origin of replication
   1011..1029    +  promoter       T7 promoter: promoter for bacteriophage T7 RNA polymerase
   1032..1106    -  CDS            KanR (fragment): aminoglycoside phosphotransferase; aphA-3; confers resistance to kanamycin
   1204..2394    -  CDS            TcR: tetracycline efflux protein; tet; confers resistance to tetracycline
   2442..2470    -  promoter       tet promoter: E. coli promoter for tetracycline efflux protein gene
   2486..27      +  rep_origin     RSF ori (fragment) (across the origin): Plasmids containing the RSF 1030 origin of replication can be propagated in E. coli cells that contain additional plasmids with compatible origins.
>Addgene plasmid #173355 | RVD-pG10 | addgene full sequence | sequence record 361353 | Addgene NGS Result
GCGTTATCCCCTGATTCTGTGGATAACGCAGGAAAGAACATGTGAGCAAAAGGCCAGCAAAAGGCCAGGA
ACCGTAAAAAGGCCGCGTTGCTGGCGTTTTTCCATAGGCTCCGCCCCCCTGACGAGCATCACAAAAATCG
ACGCTCAAGTCAGAGGTGGCGAAACCCGACAGGACTATAAAGATACCAGGCGTTTCCCCCTGGAAGCTCC
CTCGTGCGCTCTCCTGTTCCGACCCTGCCGCTTACCGGATACCTGTCCGCCTTTCTCCCTTCGGGAAGCG
TGGCGCTTTCTCATAGCTCACGCTGTAGGTATCTCAGTTCGGTGTAGGTCGTTCGCTCCAAGCTGGGCTG
TGTGCACGAACCCCCCGTTCAGCCCGACCGCTGCGCCTTATCCGGTAACTATCGTCTTGAGTCCAACCCG
GTAAGACACGACTTATCGCCACTGGCAGCAGCCACTGGTAACAGGATTAGCAGAGCGAGGTATGTAGGCG
GTGCTACAGAGTTCTTGAAGTGGTGGCCTAACTACGGCTACACTAGAAGAACAGTATTTGGTATCTGCGC
TCTGCTGAAGCCAGTTACCTTCGGAAAAAGAGTTGGTAGCTCTTGATCCGGCAAACAAACCACCGCTGGT
AGCGGTGGTTTTTTTGTTTGCAAGCAGCAGATTACGCGCAGAAAAAAAGGATCTCAAGAAGATCCTTTGA
TCTTTTCTACGGGGTCTGACGCTCAGTGGAACGACGCGTAACTCACGTTAAGGGATTTTGGTCATGGGTG
GCTCGACCAGATATGGTCTCATGACGCAATCGCTACAACTTGCTCCGGAGTCAGACCGTGGGCTTGACAG
AGAACTGGCAGTAGGCGCTGTACGGTTTCAAGAGCCTGTTTGCCACCATTGTTAGAGCGAGACCAGCTTT
GGTCTAGAGGAGGCATGATGATATATTTTTATCTTGTGCAATGTAACATCAGAGATTTTGAGACACGGGC
CAGAGCTGCCAGGAAACAGCTATGACCATGTAATACGACTCACTATAGGGGATATTTTATTTTCTCCCAA
TCAGGCTTGATCCCCAGTAAGTCAAAAAATAGCTCGACATACTGTTCTTCCCCGATCAAGGGTTGGTTTG
CGCATTCACAGTTCTCCGCAAGAATTGATTGGCTCCAATTCTTGGAGTGGTGAATCCGTTAGCGAGGTGC
CGCCGGCTTCCATTCAGGTCGAGGTGGCCCGGCTCCATGCACCGCGACGCAACGCGGGGAGGCAGACAAG
GTATAGGGCGGCGCCTACAATCCATGCCAACCCGTTCCATGTGCTCGCCGAGGCGGCATAAATCGCCGTG
ACGATCAGCGGTCCAATGATCGAAGTTAGGCTGGTAAGAGCCGCGAGCGATCCTTGAAGCTGTCCCTGAT
GGTCGTCATCTACCTGCCTGGACAGCATGGCCTGCAACGCGGGCATCCCGATGCCGCCGGAAGCGAGAAG
AATCATAATGGGGAAGGCCATCCAGCCTCGCGTCGCGAACGCCAGCAAGACGTAGCCCAGCGCGTCGGCC
GCCATGCCGGCGATAATGGCCTGCTTCTCGCCGAAACGTTTGGTGGCGGGACCAGTGACGAAGGCTTGAG
CGAGGGCGTGCAAGATTCCGAATACCGCAAGCGACAGGCCGATCATCGTCGCGCTCCAGCGAAAGCGGTC
CTCGCCGAAAATGACCCAGAGCGCTGCCGGCACCTGTCCTACGAGTTGCATGATAAAGAAGACAGTCATA
AGTGCGGCGACGATAGTCATGCCCCGCGCCCACCGGAAGGAGCTGACTGGGTTGAAGGCTCTCAAGGGCA
TGGGTCGGCGCTCTCCCTTATGCGACTCCTGCATTAGGAAGCAGCCCAGTAGTAGGTTGAGGCCGTTGAG
CACCGCCGCCGCAAGGAATGGTGCATGTAAGGAGATGGCGCCCAACAGTCCCCCGGCCACGGGGCCTGCC
ACCATACCCACGCCGAAACAAGCGCTCATGAGCCCGAAGTGGCGAGCCCGATCTTCCCCATCGGTGATGT
CGGCGATATAGGCGCCAGCAACCGCACCTGTGGCGCCGGTGATGCCGGCCACGATGCGTCCGGCGTAGAG
AATCCACAGGACGGGTGTGGTCGCCATGATCGCGTAGTCGATAGTGGCTCCAAGTAGCGAAGCGAGCAGG
ACTGGGCGGCGGCCAAAGCGGTCGGACAGTGCTCCGAGAACGGGTGCGCATAGAAATTGCATCAACGCAT
ATAGCGCTAGCAGCACGCCATAGTGACTGGCGATGCTGTCGGAATGGACGATATCCCGCAAGAGGCCCGG
CAGTACCGGCATAACCAAGCCTATGCCTACAGCATCCAGGGTGACGGTGCCGAGGATGACGATGAGCGCA
TTGTTAGATTTCATACACGGTGCCTGACTGCGTTAGCAATTTAACTGTGATAAACTACCGCATTAAAGCT
AATCGATGATAAGCTGTCAAACATGAGAATTAATTCATGTTCTTTCCT
