>Addgene plasmid #173355 | RVD-pG10 | depositor partial sequence | sequence record 336310 | RVD flanked by two Bsa I sites
GGTCTCGCTCTAACAATGGTGGCAAACAGGCTCTTGAAACCGTACAGCGCCTACTGCCAGTTCTCTGTCA
AGCCCACGGTCTGACTCCGGAGCAAGTTGTAGCGATTGCGTCATGAGACC
